>Addgene plasmid #226633 | PM-ExRai-PKNAR | addgene full sequence | sequence record 448326 | Addgene NGS Result
GAAGATCCTTTGATCTTTTCTACGGGGTCTGACGCTCAGTGGAACGAAAACTCACGTTAAGGGATTTTGG
TCATGAGATTATCAAAAAGGATCTTCACCTAGATCCTTTTAAATTAAAAATGAAGTTTTAAATCAATCTA
AAGTATATATGAGTAAACTTGGTCTGACAGTTACCAATGCTTAATCAGTGAGGCACCTATCTCAGCGATC
TGTCTATTTCGTTCATCCATAGTTGCCTGACTCCCCGTCGTGTAGATAACTACGATACGGGAGGGCTTAC
CATCTGGCCCCAGTGCTGCAATGATACCGCGAGACCCACGCTCACCGGCTCCAGATTTATCAGCAATAAA
CCAGCCAGCCGGAAGGGCCGAGCGCAGAAGTGGTCCTGCAACTTTATCCGCCTCCATCCAGTCTATTAAT
TGTTGCCGGGAAGCTAGAGTAAGTAGTTCGCCAGTTAATAGTTTGCGCAACGTTGTTGCCATTGCTACAG
GCATCGTGGTGTCACGCTCGTCGTTTGGTATGGCTTCATTCAGCTCCGGTTCCCAACGATCAAGGCGAGT
TACATGATCCCCCATGTTGTGCAAAAAAGCGGTTAGCTCCTTCGGTCCTCCGATCGTTGTCAGAAGTAAG
TTGGCCGCAGTGTTATCACTCATGGTTATGGCAGCACTGCATAATTCTCTTACTGTCATGCCATCCGTAA
GATGCTTTTCTGTGACTGGTGAGTACTCAACCAAGTCATTCTGAGAATAGTGTATGCGGCGACCGAGTTG
CTCTTGCCCGGCGTCAATACGGGATAATACCGCGCCACATAGCAGAACTTTAAAAGTGCTCATCATTGGA
AAACGTTCTTCGGGGCGAAAACTCTCAAGGATCTTACCGCTGTTGAGATCCAGTTCGATGTAACCCACTC
GTGCACCCAACTGATCTTCAGCATCTTTTACTTTCACCAGCGTTTCTGGGTGAGCAAAAACAGGAAGGCA
AAATGCCGCAAAAAAGGGAATAAGGGCGACACGGAAATGTTGAATACTCATACTCTTCCTTTTTCAATAT
TATTGAAGCATTTATCAGGGTTATTGTCTCATGAGCGGATACATATTTGAATGTATTTAGAAAAATAAAC
AAATAGGGGTTCCGCGCACATTTCCCCGAAAAGTGCCACCTGACGTCGACGGATCGGGAGATCTCCCGAT
CCCCTATGGTGCACTCTCAGTACAATCTGCTCTGATGCCGCATAGTTAAGCCAGTATCTGCTCCCTGCTT
GTGTGTTGGAGGTCGCTGAGTAGTGCGCGAGCAAAATTTAAGCTACAACAAGGCAAGGCTTGACCGACAA
TTGCATGAAGAATCTGCTTAGGGTTAGGCGTTTTGCGCTGCTTCGCGATGTACGGGCCAGATATACGCGT
TGACATTGATTATTGACTAGTTATTAATAGTAATCAATTACGGGGTCATTAGTTCATAGCCCATATATGG
AGTTCCGCGTTACATAACTTACGGTAAATGGCCCGCCTGGCTGACCGCCCAACGACCCCCGCCCATTGAC
GTCAATAATGACGTATGTTCCCATAGTAACGCCAATAGGGACTTTCCATTGACGTCAATGGGTGGAGTAT
TTACGGTAAACTGCCCACTTGGCAGTACATCAAGTGTATCATATGCCAAGTACGCCCCCTATTGACGTCA
ATGACGGTAAATGGCCCGCCTGGCATTATGCCCAGTACATGACCTTATGGGACTTTCCTACTTGGCAGTA
CATCTACGTATTAGTCATCGCTATTACCATGGTGATGCGGTTTTGGCAGTACATCAATGGGCGTGGATAG
CGGTTTGACTCACGGGGATTTCCAAGTCTCCACCCCATTGACGTCAATGGGAGTTTGTTTTGGCACCAAA
ATCAACGGGACTTTCCAAAATGTCGTAACAACTCCGCCCCATTGACGCAAATGGGCGGTAGGCGTGTACG
GTGGGAGGTCTATATAAGCAGAGCTCTCTGGCTAACTAGAGAACCCACTGCTTACTGGCTTATCGAAATT
AATACGACTCACTATAGGGAGACCCAAGCTGGCTAGCGTTTAAACTTAAGCTTGCGGCCGCCACCGGATC
CATGGGCTGCATTAAAAGCAAACGCAAAGATAAAAAGGCACGACTCACCGAGGGATGCACCTTCAGAGAC
AAGCAGCATGGCGGCACCGGCGGCAGCGAGCTCAGCTTCTGCAACGTCTATATCAAGGCCGACAAGCAGA
AGAACGGCATCAAGGCGAACTTCAAGATCCGCCACAACATCGAGGACGGCGGCGTGCAGCTCGCCTACCA
CTACCAGCAGAACACCCCCATCGGCGACGGCCCCGTGCTGCTGCCCGACAACCACTACCTGAGCGTGCAG
TCCAAACTTTCGAAAGACCCCAACGAGAAGCGCGATCACATGGTCCTGCTGGAGTTCGTGACCGCCGCCG
GGATCACTCTCGGCATGGACGAGCTGTACAAGGGCGGTACCGGAGGGAGCATGGTGAGCAAGGGCGAGGA
GCTGTTCACCGGGGTGGTGCCCATCCTGGTCGAGCTGGACGGCGACGTAAACGGCCACAAGTTCAGCGTG
TCCGGCGAGGGTGAGGGCGATGCCACCTACGGCAAGCTGACCCTGAAGTTCATCTGCACCACCGGCAAGC
TGCCCGTGCCCTGGCCCACCCTCGTGACCACCCTGACCTACGGCGTGCAGTGCTTCAGCCGCTACCCCGA
CCACATGAAGCAGCACGACTTCTTCAAGTCCGCCATGCCCGAAGGCTACATCCAGGAGCGCACCATCTTC
TTCAAGGACGACGGCAACTACAAGACCCGCGCCGAGGTGAAGTTCGAGGGCGACACCCTGGTGAACCGCA
TCGAGCTGAAGGGCATCGACTTCAAGGAGGACGGCAACATCCTGGGGCACAAGCTGGAGTACAACTTGCT
GCATAAGTTTTCTCAAGAACAGATCGGCGAAAACATTGTGTGCAGGGTCATTTGTACCACGGGTCAAATT
CCCATCCGAGATTTGTCAGCTGATATTTCACAAGTGCTTAAGGAAAAACGATCCATAAAGAAAGTTTGGA
CATTTGGTAGAAACCCAGCCTGTGACTATCATTTAGGAAACATTTCAAGACTGTCAAATAAGCATTTCCA
AATACTACTAGGAGAAGACGGTAACCTTTTATTGAATGACATTTCCACTAATGGGACCTGGTTAAATGGG
CAAAAAGTCGAGAAGAACAGCAATCAGTTACTGTCTCAAGGTGATGAAATAACCGTTGGTGTAGGCGTGG
AATCAGATATTTTATCTCTGGTCATTTTCATAAACGACAAATTTAAGCAGTGCCTCGAGCAGAACAAAGT
TGATCGCTAAGAATTCTGCAGATATCCAGCACAGTGGCGGCCGCTCGAGTCTAGAGGGCCCGTTTAAACC
CGCTGATCAGCCTCGACTGTGCCTTCTAGTTGCCAGCCATCTGTTGTTTGCCCCTCCCCCGTGCCTTCCT
TGACCCTGGAAGGTGCCACTCCCACTGTCCTTTCCTAATAAAATGAGGAAATTGCATCGCATTGTCTGAG
TAGGTGTCATTCTATTCTGGGGGGTGGGGTGGGGCAGGACAGCAAGGGGGAGGATTGGGAAGACAATAGC
AGGCATGCTGGGGATGCGGTGGGCTCTATGGCTTCTGAGGCGGAAAGAACCAGCTGGGGCTCTAGGGGGT
ATCCCC
[124 nt withheld, positions 3717-3840]
C
[91 nt withheld, positions 3842-3932]
A
[49 nt withheld, positions 3934-3982]
CCTTTGACGTTGGAGTCCACGTTCTTT
[37 nt withheld, positions 4010-4046]
ACCCTATCTCGGTCTATTCTTTTGATTTATAAGGGATTTTGCCGATTTCGGCCTATTGGTTAAAAAATGA
GCTGATTTAACAAAAATTTAACGCGAATTAATTCTGTGGAATGTGTGTCAGTTAGGGTGTGGAAAGTCCC
CAGGCTCCCCAGCAGGCAGAAGTATGCAAAGCATGCATCTCAATTAGTCAGCAACCAGGTGTGGAAAGTC
CCCAGGCTCCCCAGCAGGCAGAAGTATGCAAAGCATGCATCTCAATTAGTCAGCAACCATAGTCCCGCCC
CTAACTCCGCCCATCCCGCCCCTAACTCCGCCCAGTTCCGCCCATTCTCCGCCCCATGGCTGACTAATTT
TTTTTATTTATGCAGAGGCCGAGGCCGCCTCTGCCTCTGAGCTATTCCAGAAGTAGTGAGGAGGCTTTTT
TGGAGGCCTAGGCTTTTGCAAAAAGCTCCCGGGAGCTTGTATATCCATTTTCGGATCTGATCAAGAGACA
GGATGAGGATCGTTTCGCATGATTGAACAAGATGGATTGCACGCAGGTTCTCCGGCCGCTTGGGTGGAGA
GGCTATTCGGCTATGACTGGGCACAACAGACAATCGGCTGCTCTGATGCCGCCGTGTTCCGGCTGTCAGC
GCAGGGGCGCCCGGTTCTTTTTGTCAAGACCGACCTGTCCGGTGCCCTGAATGAACTGCAGGACGAGGCA
GCGCGGCTATCGTGGCTGGCCACGACGGGCGTTCCTTGCGCAGCTGTGCTCGACGTTGTCACTGAAGCGG
GAAGGGACTGGCTGCTATTGGGCGAAGTGCCGGGGCAGGATCTCCTGTCATCTCACCTTGCTCCTGCCGA
GAAAGTATCCATCATGGCTGATGCAATGCGGCGGCTGCATACGCTTGATCCGGCTACCTGCCCATTCGAC
CACCAAGCGAAACATCGCATCGAGCGAGCACGTACTCGGATGGAAGCCGGTCTTGTCGATCAGGATGATC
TGGACGAAGAGCATCAGGGGCTCGCGCCAGCCGAACTGTTCGCCAGGCTCAAGGCGCGCATGCCCGACGG
CGAGGATCTCGTCGTGACCCATGGCGATGCCTGCTTGCCGAATATCATGGTGGAAAATGGCCGCTTTTCT
GGATTCATCGACTGTGGCCGGCTGGGTGTGGCGGACCGCTATCAGGACATAGCGTTGGCTACCCGTGATA
TTGCTGAAGAGCTTGGCGGCGAATGGGCTGACCGCTTCCTCGTGCTTTACGGTATCGCCGCTCCCGATTC
GCAGCGCATCGCCTTCTATCGCCTTCTTGACGAGTTCTTCTGAGCGGGACTCTGGGGTTCGAAATGACCG
ACCAAGCGACGCCCAACCTGCCATCACGAGATTTCGATTCCACCGCCGCCTTCTATGAAAGGTTGGGCTT
CGGAATCGTTTTCCGGGACGCCGGCTGGATGATCCTCCAGCGCGGGGATCTCATGCTGGAGTTCTTCGCC
CACCCCAACTTGTTTATTGCAGCTTATAATGGTTACAAATAAAGCAATAGCATCACAAATTTCACAAATA
AAGCATTTTTTTCACTGCATTCTAGTTGTGGTTTGTCCAAACTCATCAATGTATCTTATCATGTCTGTAT
ACCGTCGACCTCTAGCTAGAGCTTGGCGTAATCATGGTCATAGCTGTTTCCTGTGTGAAATTGTTATCCG
CTCACAATTCCACACAACATACGAGCCGGAAGCATAAAGTGTAAAGCCTGGGGTGCCTAATGAGTGAGCT
AACTCACATTAATTGCGTTGCGCTCACTGCCCGCTTTCCAGTCGGGAAACCTGTCGTGCCAGCTGCATTA
ATGAATCGGCCAACGCGCGGGGAGAGGCGGTTTGCGTATTGGGCGCTCTTCCGCTTCCTCGCTCACTGAC
TCGCTGCGCTCGGTCGTTCGGCTGCGGCGAGCGGTATCAGCTCACTCAAAGGCGGTAATACGGTTATCCA
CAGAATCAGGGGATAACGCAGGAAAGAACATGTGAGCAAAAGGCCAGCAAAAGGCCAGGAACCGTAAAAA
GGCCGCGTTGCTGGCGTTTTTCCATAGGCTCCGCCCCCCTGACGAGCATCACAAAAATCGACGCTCAAGT
CAGAGGTGGCGAAACCCGACAGGACTATAAAGATACCAGGCGTTTCCCCCTGGAAGCTCCCTCGTGCGCT
CTCCTGTTCCGACCCTGCCGCTTACCGGATACCTGTCCGCCTTTCTCCCTTCGGGAAGCGTGGCGCTTTC
TCATAGCTCACGCTGTAGGTATCTCAGTTCGGTGTAGGTCGTTCGCTCCAAGCTGGGCTGTGTGCACGAA
CCCCCCGTTCAGCCCGACCGCTGCGCCTTATCCGGTAACTATCGTCTTGAGTCCAACCCGGTAAGACACG
ACTTATCGCCACTGGCAGCAGCCACTGGTAACAGGATTAGCAGAGCGAGGTATGTAGGCGGTGCTACAGA
GTTCTTGAAGTGGTGGCCTAACTACGGCTACACTAGAAGAACAGTATTTGGTATCTGCGCTCTGCTGAAG
CCAGTTACCTTCGGAAAAAGAGTTGGTAGCTCTTGATCCGGCAAACAAACCACCGCTGGTAGCGGTGGTT
TTTTTGTTTGCAAGCAGCAGATTACGCGCAGAAAAAAAGGATCTCAA
Features (pLannotate 1.2.2; 21 found; start..end, strand, type, name):
    171..1031    -  CDS            AmpR: β-lactamase; bla; confers resistance to ampicillin, carbenicillin, and related antibiotics
   1032..1136    -  promoter       AmpR promoter: bla
   1195..1247    -  misc_feature   bom (fragment): basis of mobility region from pBR322
   1402..1781    +  enhancer       CMV enhancer: human cytomegalovirus immediate early enhancer
   1782..1985    +  promoter       CMV promoter: human cytomegalovirus (CMV) immediate early promoter
   1981..2014    +  LTR            5' LTR (truncated) (fragment): truncated 5' long terminal repeat (LTR) from HIV-1
   2030..2048    +  promoter       T7 promoter: promoter for bacteriophage T7 RNA polymerase
   2213..2935    +  CDS            cEGFP: cEGFP is a basic (constitutively fluorescent) green fluorescent protein published in 2008, derived from Aequorea victoria.
   2936..3367    +  CDS            RAD53 (fragment): RAD53_YEAST - Also known as MEC2, SAD1, SPK1. Experimental evidence at protein level: Swiss-Prot protein existence level 1. Controls S-phase checkpoint as well as G1 and G2 DNA damage checkpoints. Phosphorylates proteins on serine, threonine, and tyrosine. Prevents entry into anaphase and mitotic exit after DNA damage via regulation of the Polo kinase CDC5. Seems to be involved in the phosphorylation of RPH1. From Saccharomyces cerevisiae (strain ATCC 204508 / S288c) (Baker's yeast).
   3447..3671    +  polyA_signal   bGH poly(A) signal: bovine growth hormone polyadenylation signal
   3675..3696    +  promoter       SV40 promoter (fragment): SV40 enhancer and early promoter
   3717..4145    +  rep_origin     f1 ori (sequence partly withheld): f1 bacteriophage origin of replication; arrow indicates direction of (+) strand synthesis
   4159..4488    +  promoter       SV40 promoter: SV40 enhancer and early promoter
   4555..5346    +  CDS            neo: KKA2_KLEPN - Also known as kan, nptII. Experimental evidence at protein level: Swiss-Prot protein existence level 1. Resistance to kanamycin, neomycin, paromomycin, ribostamycin, butirosin and gentamicin B. From Klebsiella pneumoniae.
   5370..5528    +  CDS            ble (fragment): BLE_KLEPN - Experimental evidence at protein level: Swiss-Prot protein existence level 1. Binding protein with a strong affinity to the bleomycin family of antibiotics. Binds to CL990; an antimitotic-antibiotic compound. From Klebsiella pneumoniae.
   5523..5644    +  polyA_signal   SV40 poly(A) signal: SV40 polyadenylation signal
   5717..5733    -  protein_bind   lac operator: The lac repressor binds to the lac operator to inhibit transcription in E. coli. This inhibition can be relieved by adding lactose or isopropyl-β-D-thiogalactopyranoside (IPTG). lac repressor encoded by lacI
   5741..5771    -  promoter       lac promoter: promoter for the E. coli lac operon
   5786..5807    -  protein_bind   CAP binding site: CAP binding activates transcription in the presence of cAMP. E. coli catabolite activator protein
   5820..5912    -  CDS            lacI (fragment): lac repressor; lacI; The lac repressor binds to the lac operator to inhibit transcription in E. coli. This inhibition can be relieved by adding lactose or isopropyl-β-D-thiogalactopyranoside (IPTG).
   6095..6683    -  rep_origin     ori: high-copy-number ColE1/pMB1/pBR322/pUC origin of replication
