[The description below was written by a language model from this plasmid's Addgene catalogue record and pLannotate feature annotations shown in this document.]
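Description:
PM-ExRai-PKNAR is a mammalian expression plasmid built on the pcDNA3.1 backbone (6,683 nt in the sequenced record) that encodes a plasma membrane-targeted version of ExRai-PKNAR, a genetically encoded fluorescent biosensor for protein kinase N activity. It is propagated in E. coli through a high-copy ColE1/pUC-type origin with ampicillin selection from the β-lactamase gene. It also carries an f1 origin for single-stranded DNA production. For mammalian cells, an SV40 early promoter drives a neomycin phosphotransferase cassette ending in an SV40 polyadenylation signal, which allows G418 selection of stable transfectants.

The sensor open reading frame sits downstream of the CMV immediate-early enhancer and promoter, with a T7 promoter just upstream of the insert, and is terminated by the bovine growth hormone polyadenylation signal. The automated annotation identifies two parts of the coding region. One is an EGFP-derived fluorescent protein segment. It is followed directly by a fragment of yeast Rad53, which probably corresponds to the FHA-type phosphoamino-acid binding domain commonly used in kinase activity reporters. The kinase substrate sequence is not annotated separately. It is also not annotated whether the fluorescent protein is circularly permuted. The sensor was derived in part from the ExRai-AKAR2 parent plasmid, which suggests the same excitation-ratiometric design principle, in which phosphorylation-dependent binding alters the fluorophore's excitation properties. In this variant, the N-terminal 11 residues of Lyn kinase are added as a lipid-modification motif that anchors the protein at the plasma membrane. This lets the sensor report protein kinase N activity specifically at that compartment in live-cell imaging. Small annotated fragments such as the truncated HIV-1 LTR, ble and lacI pieces are most likely backbone remnants or incidental matches rather than functional elements.
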