Addgene plasmid #226633: PM-ExRai-PKNAR
Purpose: Plasma membrane-targeted ExRai-PKNAR
Depositing lab: Ju Chen. Depositing organization: University of California, San Diego (UCSD). Publication: Illuminating understudied kinases: a generalizable biosensor development method applied to protein kinase N. Bogomolovas J, Chen J. Commun Biol. 2025 Jan 22;8(1):109. doi: 10.1038/s42003-025-07510-4. PubMed 39843538.
Backbone
  Vector backbone: pcDNA3.1
  Vector type: Mammalian Expression
  Selectable markers: Neomycin (select with G418)
Growth in bacteria
  Bacterial resistance: Ampicillin, 100 μg/mL
  Growth temperature: 37°C
  Growth strain: DH5alpha
  Copy number: Unknown
Gene/Insert
  Gene/Insert name: PM-ExRai-PKNAR
  Mutation: Plasma membrane targeting N-terminal 11 amino acids from Lyn (MGCIKSKRKDK) were added
Resource information
  A portion of this plasmid was derived from a plasmid made by: Parent plasmid Exrai-AKAR2 was a gift from Jin Zhang lab
Terms and licenses: Academic/Nonprofit Terms; Industry Terms: Not Available to Industry
How to cite: PM-ExRai-PKNAR was a gift from Ju Chen (Addgene plasmid # 226633 ; http://n2t.net/addgene:226633 ; RRID:Addgene_226633)
